Addgene plasmid #237858: pAAV-EF1α-DIO-cOpn5-T2A-EGFP
Purpose: The transfer plasmid for packaging AAV expressing Cre-dependent chicken OPN5 was constructed by inserting the OPN5 coding sequence into the multiple cloning site under the control of EF1α promoter
Depositing lab: Minmin Luo. Depositing organization: Chinese Institute for Brain Research, Beijing. Publication: A neuropsin-based optogenetic tool for precise control of Gq signaling. Dai R, Yu T, Weng D, Li H, Cui Y, Wu Z, Guo Q, Zou H, Wu W, Gao X, Qi Z, Ren Y, Wang S, Li Y, Luo M. Sci China Life Sci. 2022 Jul;65(7):1271-1284. doi: 10.1007/s11427-022-2122-0. Epub 2022 May 12. PubMed 35579776.
Backbone
  Vector backbone: pAAV
  Vector type: AAV, Cre/Lox
Growth in bacteria
  Bacterial resistance: Ampicillin, 100 μg/mL
  Growth temperature: 37°C
  Growth strain: NEB Stable
  Copy number: Unknown
Gene/Insert
  Gene/Insert name: Opn5
  Species: G. gallus (chicken)
  Entrez Gene: OPN5 (a.k.a. GPR136, GRP136, Opn5m, PGR12, TMEM13, cOpn5m, neuropsin, opsin-5)
  Promoter: EF1α
  Cloning method: Unknown
  Sequencing primers: 5′ n/a
Terms and licenses: Academic/Nonprofit Terms; Industry Terms: Not Available to Industry
How to cite: pAAV-EF1α-DIO-cOpn5-T2A-EGFP was a gift from Minmin Luo (Addgene plasmid # 237858 ; http://n2t.net/addgene:237858 ; RRID:Addgene_237858)
