[The description below was written by a language model from this plasmid's Addgene catalogue record and pLannotate feature annotations shown in this document.]
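Description:
pAAV-EF1α-DIO-cOpn5-T2A-EGFP is an adeno-associated virus transfer plasmid (about 7.4 kb) for packaging recombinant AAV that expresses chicken OPN5 (neuropsin, cOpn5) in a Cre-dependent manner. It is propagated in bacteria through a high-copy ColE1/pUC-type origin and selected with ampicillin via the β-lactamase gene. An f1 phage origin is also present. The expression cassette is flanked by AAV2 inverted terminal repeats, which direct replication and encapsidation of the intervening DNA. In the annotated sequencing result the downstream ITR is detected in full, while the upstream one appears only as short fragments, a common outcome for these structured repeats.

Between the ITRs, the human EF-1α promoter sits ahead of a double-floxed inverted open reading frame (DIO) cassette. One lox2272/loxP pair lies upstream and a second pair, in opposite orientation, lies downstream of the coding region, which is on the reverse strand relative to the promoter. That region contains the opsin coding sequence followed by EGFP. The construct name indicates a T2A self-cleaving peptide between them, although it is not annotated separately. The automated annotation labels the opsin by similarity to human OPN5, but the catalogue entry gives the species as chicken. Without Cre the cassette is antisense and should not be translated. Cre recombination between the incompatible lox pairs flips and locks it into the sense orientation, giving co-expression of cOpn5 and an EGFP marker as separate proteins. A WPRE and the human growth hormone polyadenylation signal enhance transcript stability and processing.

According to the associated publication title, cOpn5 serves as an optogenetic tool for precise light control of Gq signalling. This vector restricts that tool to Cre-expressing cell populations.
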