Features (pLannotate 1.2.2; 24 found; start..end, strand, type, name):
      1..589     +  rep_origin     ori: high-copy-number ColE1/pMB1/pBR322/pUC origin of replication
    662..689     +  repeat_region  AAV2 ITR (fragment): inverted terminal repeat of adeno-associated virus serotype 2 inverted
    718..745     +  repeat_region  AAV2 ITR (fragment): inverted terminal repeat of adeno-associated virus serotype 2 inverted
    808..874     +  CDS            small t antigen (fragment): SV40 (simian virus 40) small t antigen
    881..2059    +  promoter       EF-1α promoter: strong constitutive promoter for human elongation factor EF-1α
   2066..2083    +  misc_feature   MCS (fragment): pUC18/19 multiple cloning site
   2090..2123    +  protein_bind   lox2272: Cre-mediated recombination occurs in the 8-bp core sequence (GGATACTT). lox2272 sites are compatible with each other, but incompatible with loxP or loxN sites (Lee and Saito, 1988). Cre recombinase
   2124..2173    -  intron         β-globin intron (fragment): internally truncated intron from human β-globin
   2174..2207    +  protein_bind   loxP: Cre-mediated recombination occurs in the 8-bp core sequence (GCATACAT). Cre recombinase
   2219..2935    -  CDS            EGFP: the original enhanced GFP (Yang et al., 1996) mammalian codon-optimized
   3014..4051    -  CDS            OPN5: OPN5_HUMAN - Also known as GPR136, PGR12, TMEM13. Experimental evidence at protein level: Swiss-Prot protein existence level 1. G-protein coupled receptor which selectively activates G(i) type G proteins via ultraviolet A (UVA) light-mediated activation in the retina (By similarity). Preferentially binds the chromophore 11-cis retinal and is a bistable protein that displays emission peaks at 380 nm (UVA light) and 470 nm (blue light) (PubMed:22043319). Required for the light-response in the inner plexiform layer, and contributes to the regulation of the light-response in the nerve fiber layer,
   4071..4104    -  protein_bind   lox2272: Cre-mediated recombination occurs in the 8-bp core sequence (GGATACTT). lox2272 sites are compatible with each other, but incompatible with loxP or loxN sites (Lee and Saito, 1988). Cre recombinase
   4105..4154    -  intron         β-globin intron (fragment): internally truncated intron from human β-globin
   4155..4188    -  protein_bind   loxP: Cre-mediated recombination occurs in the 8-bp core sequence (GCATACAT). Cre recombinase
   4189..4213    +  misc_feature   MCS (fragment): pBluescript multiple cloning site
   4213..4801    +  misc_feature   WPRE: woodchuck hepatitis virus posttranscriptional regulatory element
   4833..5309    +  polyA_signal   hGH poly(A) signal: human growth hormone polyadenylation signal
   5349..5489    +  repeat_region  AAV2 ITR: inverted terminal repeat of adeno-associated virus serotype 2 inverted
   5494..5545    -  misc_feature   bom (fragment): basis of mobility region from pBR322
   5564..6019    +  rep_origin     f1 ori (sequence partly withheld): f1 bacteriophage origin of replication; arrow indicates direction of (+) strand synthesis
   6020..6069    -  misc_feature   bom (fragment): basis of mobility region from pBR322
   6171..6206    -  CDS            rop (fragment): Rop protein, which maintains plasmids at low copy number; rop
   6301..6405    +  promoter       AmpR promoter: bla
   6406..7266    +  CDS            AmpR: β-lactamase; bla; confers resistance to ampicillin, carbenicillin, and related antibiotics
>Addgene plasmid #237858 | pAAV-EF1α-DIO-cOpn5-T2A-EGFP | addgene full sequence | sequence record 481862 | Addgene NGS Result
TTGAGATCCTTTTTTTCTGCGCGTAATCTGCTGCTTGCAAACAAAAAAACCACCGCTACCAGCGGTGGTT
TGTTTGCCGGATCAAGAGCTACCAACTCTTTTTCCGAAGGTAACTGGCTTCAGCAGAGCGCAGATACCAA
ATACTGTTCTTCTAGTGTAGCCGTAGTTAGGCCACCACTTCAAGAACTCTGTAGCACCGCCTACATACCT
CGCTCTGCTAATCCTGTTACCAGTGGCTGCTGCCAGTGGCGATAAGTCGTGTCTTACCGGGTTGGACTCA
AGACGATAGTTACCGGATAAGGCGCAGCGGTCGGGCTGAACGGGGGGTTCGTGCACACAGCCCAGCTTGG
AGCGAACGACCTACACCGAACTGAGATACCTACAGCGTGAGCTATGAGAAAGCGCCACGCTTCCCGAAGG
GAGAAAGGCGGACAGGTATCCGGTAAGCGGCAGGGTCGGAACAGGAGAGCGCACGAGGGAGCTTCCAGGG
GGAAACGCCTGGTATCTTTATAGTCCTGTCGGGTTTCGCCACCTCTGACTTGAGCGTCGATTTTTGTGAT
GCTCGTCAGGGGGGCGGAGCCTATGGAAAAACGCCAGCAACGCGGCCTTTTTACGGTTCCTGGCCTTTTG
CTGGCCTTTTGCTCACATGTCCTGCAGGCAGCTGCGCGCTCGCTCGCTCACTGAGGCCGCCCGGGCGTCG
GGCGACCTTTGGTCGCCCGGCCTCAGTGAGCGAGCGAGCGCGCAGAGAGGGAGTGGCCAACTCCATCACT
AGGGGTTCCTGCGGCCGCACGCGTAAGCTTTGCAAAGATGGATAAAGTTTTAAACAGAGAGGAATCTTTG
CAGCTAATGGACCTTCTAGGTCTTGAAAGGAGTGGGAATTGGCTCCGGTGCCCGTCAGTGGGCAGAGCGC
ACATCGCCCACAGTCCCCGAGAAGTTGGGGGGAGGGGTCGGCAATTGAACCGGTGCCTAGAGAAGGTGGC
GCGGGGTAAACTGGGAAAGTGATGTCGTGTACTGGCTCCGCCTTTTTCCCGAGGGTGGGGGAGAACCGTA
TATAAGTGCAGTAGTCGCCGTGAACGTTCTTTTTCGCAACGGGTTTGCCGCCAGAACACAGGTAAGTGCC
GTGTGTGGTTCCCGCGGGCCTGGCCTCTTTACGGGTTATGGCCCTTGCGTGCCTTGAATTACTTCCACCT
GGCTGCAGTACGTGATTCTTGATCCCGAGCTTCGGGTTGGAAGTGGGTGGGAGAGTTCGAGGCCTTGCGC
TTAAGGAGCCCCTTCGCCTCGTGCTTGAGTTGAGGCCTGGCCTGGGCGCTGGGGCCGCCGCGTGCGAATC
TGGTGGCACCTTCGCGCCTGTCTCGCTGCTTTCGATAAGTCTCTAGCCATTTAAAATTTTTGATGACCTG
CTGCGACGCTTTTTTTCTGGCAAGATAGTCTTGTAAATGCGGGCCAAGATCTGCACACTGGTATTTCGGT
TTTTGGGGCCGCGGGCGGCGACGGGGCCCGTGCGTCCCAGCGCACATGTTCGGCGAGGCGGGGCCTGCGA
GCGCGGCCACCGAGAATCGGACGGGGGTAGTCTCAAGCTGGCCGGCCTGCTCTGGTGCCTGGCCTCGCGC
CGCCGTGTATCGCCCCGCCCTGGGCGGCAAGGCTGGCCCGGTCGGCACCAGTTGCGTGAGCGGAAAGATG
GCCGCTTCCCGGCCCTGCTGCAGGGAGCTCAAAATGGAGGACGCGGCGCTCGGGAGAGCGGGCGGGTGAG
TCACCCACACAAAGGAAAAGGGCCTTTCCGTCCTCAGCCGTCGCTTCATGTGACTCCACGGAGTACCGGG
CGCCGTCCAGGCACCTCGATTAGTTCTCGAGCTTTTGGAGTACGTCGTCTTTAGGTTGGGGGGAGGGGTT
TTATGCGATGGAGTTTCCCCACACTGAGTGGGTGGAGACTGAAGTTAGGCCAGCTTGGCACTTGATGTAA
TTCTCCTTGGAATTTGCCCTTTTTGAGTTTGGATCTTGGTTCATTCTCAAGCCTCAGACAGTGGTTCAAA
GTTTTTTTCTTCCATTTCAGGTGTCGTGAGGTACCGGATCCTCTAGAGTCGACTCCGGAATAACTTCGTA
TAGGATACTTTATACGAAGTTATGCAGAATGGTAGCTGGATTGTAGCTGCTATTAGCAATATGAAACCTC
TTAATAACTTCGTATAGCATACATTATACGAAGTTATGGCGCGCCTTATTACTTGTACAGCTCGTCCATG
CCGAGAGTGATCCCGGCGGCGGTCACGAACTCCAGCAGGACCATGTGATCGCGCTTCTCGTTGGGGTCTT
TGCTCAGGGCGGACTGGGTGCTCAGGTAGTGGTTGTCGGGCAGCAGCACGGGGCCGTCGCCGATGGGGGT
GTTCTGCTGGTAGTGGTCGGCGAGCTGCACGCTGCCGTCCTCGATGTTGTGGCGGATCTTGAAGTTCACC
TTGATGCCGTTCTTCTGCTTGTCGGCCATGATATAGACGTTGTGGCTGTTGTAGTTGTACTCCAGCTTGT
GCCCCAGGATGTTGCCGTCCTCCTTGAAGTCGATGCCCTTCAGCTCGATGCGGTTCACCAGGGTGTCGCC
CTCGAACTTCACCTCGGCGCGGGTCTTGTAGTTGCCGTCGTCCTTGAAGAAGATGGTGCGCTCCTGGACG
TAGCCTTCGGGCATGGCGGACTTGAAGAAGTCGTGCTGCTTCATGTGGTCGGGGTAGCGGCTGAAGCACT
GCACGCCGTAGGTCAGGGTGGTCACGAGGGTGGGCCAGGGCACGGGCAGCTTGCCGGTGGTGCAGATGAA
CTTCAGGGTCAGCTTGCCGTAGGTGGCATCGCCCTCGCCCTCGCCGGACACGCTGAACTTGTGGCCGTTT
ACGTCGCCGTCCAGCTCGACCAGGATGGGCACCACCCCGGTGAACAGCTCCTCGCCCTTGCTCACTGGGC
CAGGATTCTCCTCGACGTCACCGCATGTTAGCAGACTTCCTCTGCCCTCGACTTCCAGTTGGGTTCCGCT
CAGTGCCGCTGAATCTCTGTGTGAAGATAAGGTGTACATCCTCGATTCCTTCAAAGAGCTCTTCTTCTGC
AGTGTCTTCGGCCCACCTGACCGGCAGCAGGCAAATTTGCAATCAATGACCTGGTAAATAATTGGGTTGT
ACATGGCAGCCGACTTGGCAAGCAGAGTTGGTACCACCGAAAATTGAATGGGAACGGAATCCGGCTGTCC
AAAGGCTGACCACACAGAGACCACGGCGTAGGGGATCCAAGCAATGAGGAATCCGGCACAGATCAGCATT
GCCACCTTGGTCAGCTTCATTTCAAGTATGTGGCTGTTCTGGATCCTGGTGTCATAGTGAGCAACTTCTT
TGGTGGACGACTTGACTTTTAAAATAATTTTAACATAGGAGAACACAATCACTGCAGTTGGAAACAGGAG
GCAAAAGAAAAGAATGCTGAGAACAAAAGCCTGCCCAGCCACTGAAGCCTGCGCCAGCCACCAGTCCAGG
GTGCACGAGGTCCCAAACGGCTCAGGAGCGTAGCTCCCCACACCAGCAAAAGGCACTGTAGCCCAGAACG
TCGCATAGGCCCAGATTAGTGCCAGGCAGATAAAGGCATGGTGTCTCTTAAGCCAGGTACCATAAGCCAA
GTGACAGATTTTTAAGTATCTATCCAGGCTGACGGCTGTCATGGTAATAAGGCTCCCACAGCCAAAGAAG
AAGCCAGCCCATCCGTACCAGCGGCAGCCCATCCATCCAAAGATCCAGCGGTGAGAAAAGAAGGAAATGA
TACTGAAGGGTTTTCCTACAACTGAGATGCCCAGATCACACACCGCTAAATTAACAGTCATTATCTCAGC
GGGTCTTAACTTCTTTTTCCGCTTTGAGGACATAAAGATAACATACCCGTTTCCCAGAGTTGAAAGAATC
CCAATTACTGTCAAATAAAACCCCGCTATGATGTCAGCTTCTCTAGACAGCTTTGATGCAAAGGGGTCTT
CCTGCTGCACGTAGTGTGGGAGGTATTCTTCCTGAGAGGAGGAGTTGCAGTCCGATGCCATCCCACTCAT
GGTGGCTAGCATAACTTCGTATAAAGTATCCTATACGAAGTTATTTGCCTTAACCCAGAAATTATCACTG
TTATTCTTTAGAATGGTGCAAAGAATAACTTCGTATAATGTATGCTATACGAAGTTATGAATTCGATATC
AAGCTTATCGATAATCAACCTCTGGATTACAAAATTTGTGAAAGATTGACTGGTATTCTTAACTATGTTG
CTCCTTTTACGCTATGTGGATACGCTGCTTTAATGCCTTTGTATCATGCTATTGCTTCCCGTATGGCTTT
CATTTTCTCCTCCTTGTATAAATCCTGGTTGCTGTCTCTTTATGAGGAGTTGTGGCCCGTTGTCAGGCAA
CGTGGCGTGGTGTGCACTGTGTTTGCTGACGCAACCCCCACTGGTTGGGGCATTGCCACCACCTGTCAGC
TCCTTTCCGGGACTTTCGCTTTCCCCCTCCCTATTGCCACGGCGGAACTCATCGCCGCCTGCCTTGCCCG
CTGCTGGACAGGGGCTCGGCTGTTGGGCACTGACAATTCCGTGGTGTTGTCGGGGAAATCATCGTCCTTT
CCTTGGCTGCTCGCCTATGTTGCCACCTGGATTCTGCGCGGGACGTCCTTCTGCTACGTCCCTTCGGCCC
TCAATCCAGCGGACCTTCCTTCCCGCGGCCTGCTGCCGGCTCTGCGGCCTCTTCCGCGTCTTCGCCTTCG
CCCTCAGACGAGTCGGATCTCCCTTTGGGCCGCCTCCCCGCATCGATACCGAGCGCTGCTCGAGAGATCT
ACGGGTGGCATCCCTGTGACCCCTCCCCAGTGCCTCTCCTGGCCCTGGAAGTTGCCACTCCAGTGCCCAC
CAGCCTTGTCCTAATAAAATTAAGTTGCATCATTTTGTCTGACTAGGTGTCCTTCTATAATATTATGGGG
TGGAGGGGGGTGGTATGGAGCAAGGGGCAAGTTGGGAAGACAACCTGTAGGGCCTGCGGGGTCTATTGGG
AACCAAGCTGGAGTGCAGTGGCACAATCTTGGCTCACTGCAATCTCCGCCTCCTGGGTTCAAGCGATTCT
CCTGCCTCAGCCTCCCGAGTTGTTGGGATTCCAGGCATGCATGACCAGGCTCAGCTAATTTTTGTTTTTT
TGGTAGAGACGGGGTTTCACCATATTGGCCAGGCTGGTCTCCAACTCCTAATCTCAGGTGATCTACCCAC
CTTGGCCTCCCAAATTGCTGGGATTACAGGCGTGAACCACTGCTCCCTTCCCTGTCCTTCTGATTTTGTA
GGTAACCACGTGCGGACCGAGCGGCCGCAGGAACCCCTAGTGATGGAGTTGGCCACTCCCTCTCTGCGCG
CTCGCTCGCTCACTGAGGCCGGGCGACCAAAGGTCGCCCGACGCCCGGGCTTTGCCCGGGCGGCCTCAGT
GAGCGAGCGAGCGCGCAGCTGCCTGCAGGGGCGCCTGATGCGGTATTTTCTCCTTACGCATCTGTGCGGT
ATTTCACACCGCATA
[95 nt withheld, positions 5546-5640]
T
[46 nt withheld, positions 5642-5687]
C
[141 nt withheld, positions 5689-5829]
CCTTTGACGTTGGAGTCCACGTTCTTT
[37 nt withheld, positions 5857-5893]
ACTCTATCTCGGGCTATTCTTTTGATTTATAAGGGATTTTGCCGATTTCGGTCTATTGGTTAAAAAATGA
GCTGATTTAACAAAAATTTAACGCGAATTTTAACAAAATATTAACGTTTACAATTTTATGGTGCACTCTC
AGTACAATCTGCTCTGATGCCGCATAGTTAAGCCAGCCCCGACACCCGCCAACACCCGCTGACGCGCCCT
GACGGGCTTGTCTGCTCCCGGCATCCGCTTACAGACAAGCTGTGACCGTCTCCGGGAGCTGCATGTGTCA
GAGGTTTTCACCGTCATCACCGAAACGCGCGAGACGAAAGGGCCTCGTGATACGCCTATTTTTATAGGTT
AATGTCATGATAATAATGGTTTCTTAGACGTCAGGTGGCACTTTTCGGGGAAATGTGCGCGGAACCCCTA
TTTGTTTATTTTTCTAAATACATTCAAATATGTATCCGCTCATGAGACAATAACCCTGATAAATGCTTCA
ATAATATTGAAAAAGGAAGAGTATGAGTATTCAACATTTCCGTGTCGCCCTTATTCCCTTTTTTGCGGCA
TTTTGCCTTCCTGTTTTTGCTCACCCAGAAACGCTGGTGAAAGTAAAAGATGCTGAAGATCAGTTGGGTG
CACGAGTGGGTTACATCGAACTGGATCTCAACAGCGGTAAGATCCTTGAGAGTTTTCGCCCCGAAGAACG
TTTTCCAATGATGAGCACTTTTAAAGTTCTGCTATGTGGCGCGGTATTATCCCGTATTGACGCCGGGCAA
GAGCAACTCGGTCGCCGCATACACTATTCTCAGAATGACTTGGTTGAGTACTCACCAGTCACAGAAAAGC
ATCTTACGGATGGCATGACAGTAAGAGAATTATGCAGTGCTGCCATAACCATGAGTGATAACACTGCGGC
CAACTTACTTCTGACAACGATCGGAGGACCGAAGGAGCTAACCGCTTTTTTGCACAACATGGGGGATCAT
GTAACTCGCCTTGATCGTTGGGAACCGGAGCTGAATGAAGCCATACCAAACGACGAGCGTGACACCACGA
TGCCTGTAGCAATGGCAACAACGTTGCGCAAACTATTAACTGGCGAACTACTTACTCTAGCTTCCCGGCA
ACAATTAATAGACTGGATGGAGGCGGATAAAGTTGCAGGACCACTTCTGCGCTCGGCCCTTCCGGCTGGC
TGGTTTATTGCTGATAAATCTGGAGCCGGTGAGCGTGGGTCTCGCGGTATCATTGCAGCACTGGGGCCAG
ATGGTAAGCCCTCCCGTATCGTAGTTATCTACACGACGGGGAGTCAGGCAACTATGGATGAACGAAATAG
ACAGATCGCTGAGATAGGTGCCTCACTGATTAAGCATTGGTAACTGTCAGACCAAGTTTACTCATATATA
CTTTAGATTGATTTAAAACTTCATTTTTAATTTAAAAGGATCTAGGTGAAGATCCTTTTTGATAATCTCA
TGACCAAAATCCCTTAACGTGAGTTTTCGTTCCACTGAGCGTCAGACCCCGTAGAAAAGATCAAAGGATC
TTC
